Addgene plasmid #228920: sg_Gemin2_i5-ipUSEPR-TR657
Purpose: Knockdown of Gemin2 in mammalian cells
Depositing lab: Sika Zheng. Depositing organization: University of California, Riverside. Publication: Epistatic interactions between NMD and TRP53 control progenitor cell maintenance and brain size. Lin L, Zhao J, Kubota N, Li Z, Lam YL, Nguyen LP, Yang L, Pokharel SP, Blue SM, Yee BA, Chen R, Yeo GW, Chen CW, Chen L, Zheng S. Neuron. 2024 Jul 3;112(13):2157-2176.e12. doi: 10.1016/j.neuron.2024.04.006. Epub 2024 May 1. PubMed 38697111.
Backbone
  Vector backbone: sgTR657_ipUSEPR
  Vector type: Lentiviral
Growth in bacteria
  Bacterial resistance: Ampicillin, 100 μg/mL
  Growth temperature: 37°C
  Growth strain: NEB Stable
  Copy number: Unknown
Gene/Insert
  Gene/Insert name: sg_Gemin2_i5
  gRNA/shRNA sequence: GGGAGCGAGAACCATGGCGT
  Species: M. musculus (mouse)
  Entrez Gene: Gemin2 (a.k.a. Sip1, gemin-2)
Terms and licenses: Academic/Nonprofit Terms; Industry Terms: Not Available to Industry
How to cite: sg_Gemin2_i5-ipUSEPR-TR657 was a gift from Sika Zheng (Addgene plasmid # 228920 ; http://n2t.net/addgene:228920 ; RRID:Addgene_228920)
