[The description below was written by a language model from this plasmid's Addgene catalogue record and pLannotate feature annotations shown in this document.]
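Description:
sg_Gemin2_i5-ipUSEPR-TR657 is a lentiviral single-guide RNA expression plasmid built on the sgTR657_ipUSEPR backbone and intended to knock down mouse Gemin2 (also known as Sip1) in mammalian cells. It is propagated in bacteria through a high-copy ColE1/pUC-type origin and selected with ampicillin via the β-lactamase gene and its native promoter. The viral portion follows a typical HIV-1-based transfer vector layout. A CMV enhancer/promoter drives genomic RNA synthesis from a truncated 5' LTR, followed by the Ψ packaging signal with an adjoining gag fragment, the Rev response element for Rev-dependent nuclear export, and the cPPT/CTS. A second truncated LTR, preceded by a nef fragment, closes the proviral region. Packaging and envelope functions are not encoded and must be supplied in trans.

The payload consists of two expression units. A human U6 RNA polymerase III promoter drives the Gemin2-targeting spacer joined to a Streptococcus pyogenes tracrRNA-derived scaffold, producing an sgRNA for the SpCas9 system. No Cas9 coding sequence is annotated, so the nuclease or a Cas9 derivative has to come from another source. The record does not say whether the guide works by cutting or by transcriptional interference. Downstream, an EF-1α core promoter drives puromycin N-acetyltransferase followed by the far-red fluorescent protein TagRFP657. The element linking these two reading frames is not annotated. A WPRE after the reporter enhances transcript expression. Transduced cells can therefore be selected with puromycin and tracked or sorted by far-red fluorescence. The associated study concerns neural progenitor maintenance and brain size.
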