Features (pLannotate 1.2.2; 21 found; start..end, strand, type, name):
     30..82      -  misc_feature   bom (fragment): basis of mobility region from pBR322
    237..616     +  enhancer       CMV enhancer: human cytomegalovirus immediate early enhancer
    617..816     +  promoter       CMV promoter: human cytomegalovirus (CMV) immediate early promoter
    834..1014    +  LTR            5' LTR (truncated): truncated 5' long terminal repeat (LTR) from HIV-1
   1061..1186    +  misc_feature   HIV-1 Ψ: packaging signal of human immunodeficiency virus type 1
   1170..1508    +  CDS            HIV-1 gag (fragment): gag protein from human immunodeficiency virus 1; gag
   1683..1916    +  misc_feature   RRE: The Rev response element (RRE) of HIV-1 allows for Rev-dependent mRNA export from the nucleus to the cytoplasm.
   2293..2393    +  CDS            Rev (fragment): human immunodeficiency virus 1 (HIV-1) Rev protein; rev; enhances nuclear export of unspliced and incompletely spliced viral mRNAs
   2443..2560    +  misc_feature   cPPT/CTS: central polypurine tract and central termination sequence of HIV-1
   2653..2893    +  promoter       U6 promoter: RNA polymerase III promoter for human U6 snRNA
   2939..3006    +  misc_RNA       tracrRNA (fragment): trans-activating CRISPR RNA for the Streptococcus pyogenes CRISPR/Cas9 system
   3068..3279    +  promoter       EF-1α core promoter: core promoter for human elongation factor EF-1α
   3330..3926    +  CDS            PuroR (fragment): puromycin N-acetyltransferase; pac from Streptomyces; confers resistance to puromycin
   4005..4706    +  CDS            TagRFP657: far-red monomeric fluorescent protein with an emission peak at 657 nm (Morozova et al., 2010) derived from mKate
   4729..5317    +  misc_feature   WPRE: woodchuck hepatitis virus posttranscriptional regulatory element
   5318..5337    +  misc_feature   MCS (fragment): pBluescript multiple cloning site
   5339..5839    +  CDS            nef (fragment): NEF_HV1LA - Experimental evidence at protein level: Swiss-Prot protein existence level 1. Extracellular Nef protein targets CD4(+) T-lymphocytes for apoptosis by interacting with CXCR4 surface receptors. From Human immunodeficiency virus type 1 group M subtype B (isolate Lai) (HIV-1).
   5846..6026    +  LTR            5' LTR (truncated): truncated 5' long terminal repeat (LTR) from HIV-1
   6088..6676    -  rep_origin     ori: high-copy-number ColE1/pMB1/pBR322/pUC origin of replication
   6847..7707    -  CDS            AmpR: β-lactamase; bla; confers resistance to ampicillin, carbenicillin, and related antibiotics
   7708..7812    -  promoter       AmpR promoter: bla
>Addgene plasmid #228920 | sg_Gemin2_i5-ipUSEPR-TR657 | addgene full sequence | sequence record 456984 | Addgene NGS Result
TCGACGGATCGGGAGATCTCCCGATCCCCTATGGTGCACTCTCAGTACAATCTGCTCTGATGCCGCATAG
TTAAGCCAGTATCTGCTCCCTGCTTGTGTGTTGGAGGTCGCTGAGTAGTGCGCGAGCAAAATTTAAGCTA
CAACAAGGCAAGGCTTGACCGACAATTGCATGAAGAATCTGCTTAGGGTTAGGCGTTTTGCGCTGCTTCG
CGATGTACGGGCCAGATATACGCGTTGACATTGATTATTGACTAGTTATTAATAGTAATCAATTACGGGG
TCATTAGTTCATAGCCCATATATGGAGTTCCGCGTTACATAACTTACGGTAAATGGCCCGCCTGGCTGAC
CGCCCAACGACCCCCGCCCATTGACGTCAATAATGACGTATGTTCCCATAGTAACGCCAATAGGGACTTT
CCATTGACGTCAATGGGTGGAGTATTTACGGTAAACTGCCCACTTGGCAGTACATCAAGTGTATCATATG
CCAAGTACGCCCCCTATTGACGTCAATGACGGTAAATGGCCCGCCTGGCATTATGCCCAGTACATGACCT
TATGGGACTTTCCTACTTGGCAGTACATCTACGTATTAGTCATCGCTATTACCATGGTGATGCGGTTTTG
GCAGTACATCAATGGGCGTGGATAGCGGTTTGACTCACGGGGATTTCCAAGTCTCCACCCCATTGACGTC
AATGGGAGTTTGTTTTGGCACCAAAATCAACGGGACTTTCCAAAATGTCGTAACAACTCCGCCCCATTGA
CGCAAATGGGCGGTAGGCGTGTACGGTGGGAGGTCTATATAAGCAGCGCGTTTTGCCTGTACTGGGTCTC
TCTGGTTAGACCAGATCTGAGCCTGGGAGCTCTCTGGCTAACTAGGGAACCCACTGCTTAAGCCTCAATA
AAGCTTGCCTTGAGTGCTTCAAGTAGTGTGTGCCCGTCTGTTGTGTGACTCTGGTAACTAGAGATCCCTC
AGACCCTTTTAGTCAGTGTGGAAAATCTCTAGCAGTGGCGCCCGAACAGGGACTTGAAAGCGAAAGGGAA
ACCAGAGGAGCTCTCTCGACGCAGGACTCGGCTTGCTGAAGCGCGCACGGCAAGAGGCGAGGGGCGGCGA
CTGGTGAGTACGCCAAAAATTTTGACTAGCGGAGGCTAGAAGGAGAGAGATGGGTGCGAGAGCGTCAGTA
TTAAGCGGGGGAGAATTAGATCGCGATGGGAAAAAATTCGGTTAAGGCCAGGGGGAAAGAAAAAATATAA
ATTAAAACATATAGTATGGGCAAGCAGGGAGCTAGAACGATTCGCAGTTAATCCTGGCCTGTTAGAAACA
TCAGAAGGCTGTAGACAAATACTGGGACAGCTACAACCATCCCTTCAGACAGGATCAGAAGAACTTAGAT
CATTATATAATACAGTAGCAACCCTCTATTGTGTGCATCAAAGGATAGAGATAAAAGACACCAAGGAAGC
TTTAGACAAGATAGAGGAAGAGCAAAACAAAAGTAAGACCACCGCACAGCAAGCGGCCGGCCGCTGATCT
TCAGACCTGGAGGAGGAGATATGAGGGACAATTGGAGAAGTGAATTATATAAATATAAAGTAGTAAAAAT
TGAACCATTAGGAGTAGCACCCACCAAGGCAAAGAGAAGAGTGGTGCAGAGAGAAAAAAGAGCAGTGGGA
ATAGGAGCTTTGTTCCTTGGGTTCTTGGGAGCAGCAGGAAGCACTATGGGCGCAGCGTCAATGACGCTGA
CGGTACAGGCCAGACAATTATTGTCTGGTATAGTGCAGCAGCAGAACAATTTGCTGAGGGCTATTGAGGC
GCAACAGCATCTGTTGCAACTCACAGTCTGGGGCATCAAGCAGCTCCAGGCAAGAATCCTGGCTGTGGAA
AGATACCTAAAGGATCAACAGCTCCTGGGGATTTGGGGTTGCTCTGGAAAACTCATTTGCACCACTGCTG
TGCCTTGGAATGCTAGTTGGAGTAATAAATCTCTGGAACAGATTTGGAATCACACGACCTGGATGGAGTG
GGACAGAGAAATTAACAATTACACAAGCTTAATACACTCCTTAATTGAAGAATCGCAAAACCAGCAAGAA
AAGAATGAACAAGAATTATTGGAATTAGATAAATGGGCAAGTTTGTGGAATTGGTTTAACATAACAAATT
GGCTGTGGTATATAAAATTATTCATAATGATAGTAGGAGGCTTGGTAGGTTTAAGAATAGTTTTTGCTGT
ACTTTCTATAGTGAATAGAGTTAGGCAGGGATATTCACCATTATCGTTTCAGACCCACCTCCCAACCCCG
AGGGGACCCGACAGGCCCGAAGGAATAGAAGAAGAAGGTGGAGAGAGAGACAGAGACAGATCCATTCGAT
TAGTGAACGGATCGGCACTGCGTGCGCCAATTCTGCAGACAAATGGCAGTATTCATCCACAATTTTAAAA
GAAAAGGGGGGATTGGGGGGTACAGTGCAGGGGAAAGAATAGTAGACATAATAGCAACAGACATACAAAC
TAAAGAATTACAAAAACAAATTACAAAAATTCAAAATTTTCGGGTTTATTACAGGGACAGCAGAGATCCA
GTTTGGTTAGTACCGGGCCCGGGTCGACTAGTGATCAGTGTGAGGGAGTGTAAAGCTGGTTTGAGGGCCT
ATTTCCCATGATTCCTTCATATTTGCATATACGATACAAGGCTGTTAGAGAGATAATTAGAATTAATTTG
ACTGTAAACACAAAGATATTAGTACAAAATACGTGACGTAGAAAGTAATAATTTCTTGGGTAGTTTGCAG
TTTTAAAATTATGTTTTAAAATGGACTATCATATGCTTACCGTAACTTGAAAGTATTTCGATTTCTTGGC
TTTATATATCTTGTGGAAAGGACGAAACACCGGAGCGAGAACCATGGCGTGTTTAAGAGCTATGCTGGAA
ACAGCATAGCAAGTTTAAATAAGGCTAGTCCGTTATCAACTTGAAAAAGTGGCACCGAGTCGGTGCTTTT
TTAAACCGCTGTTCCTAGGAATCCCGAGGCCTTCGAGTGGCTCCGGTGCCCGTCAGTGGGCAGAGCGCAC
ATCGCCCACAGTCCCCGAGAAGTTGGGGGGAGGGGTCGGCAATTGAACCGGTGCCTAGAGAAGGTGGCGC
GGGGTAAACTGGGAAAGTGATGTCGTGTACTGGCTCCGCCTTTTTCCCGAGGGTGGGGGAGAACCGTATA
TAAGTGCAGTAGTCGCCGTGAACGTTCTTTTTCGCAACGGGTTTGCCGCCAGAACACAGGTGTCGTGACG
CGGGACCCGACATTAGCGCTACAGCTTAAGCGGGCCACCATGACCGAGTACAAGCCCACGGTGCGCCTCG
CCACCCGCGACGACGTCCCCAGGGCCGTACGCACCCTCGCCGCCGCGTTCGCCGACTACCCCGCCACGCG
CCACACCGTCGATCCGGACCGCCACATCGAGCGGGTCACCGAGCTGCAAGAACTCTTCCTCACGCGCGTC
GGGCTCGACATCGGCAAGGTGTGGGTCGCGGACGACGGCGCCGCCGTGGCGGTCTGGACCACGCCGGAGA
GCGTCGAAGCGGGGGCGGTGTTCGCCGAGATCGGCCCGCGCATGGCCGAGTTGAGCGGTTCCCGGCTGGC
CGCGCAGCAACAGATGGAAGGCCTCCTGGCGCCGCACCGGCCCAAGGAGCCCGCGTGGTTCCTGGCCACC
GTCGGAGTCTCGCCCGACCACCAGGGCAAGGGTCTGGGCAGCGCCGTCGTGCTCCCCGGAGTGGAGGCGG
CCGAGCGCGCCGGGGTGCCCGCCTTCCTGGAGACCTCCGCGCCCCGCAACCTCCCCTTCTACGAGCGGCT
CGGCTTCACCGTCACCGCCGACGTCGAGGTGCCCGAAGGACCGCGCACCTGGTGCATGACCCGCAAGCCC
GGTGCCGCTAGCGGCAGCGGCGCCACCAACTTCAGCCTGCTGAAGCAGGCCGGCGACGTGGAGGAGAACC
CCGGCCCCGGATCCATGAGCGAGCTGATCACCGAGAACATGCACATGAAGCTGTACATGGAGGGCACCGT
GAACAACCACCACTTCAAGTGCACATCCGAGGGCGAAGGCAAGCCCTACGAGGGCACCCAGACCCAGAGA
ATCAAGGTGGTCGAGGGCGGCCCTCTCCCCTTCGCCTTCGACATCCTGGCTACCAGCTTCATGTACGGCA
GTCACACCTTCATCAACCACACCCAGGGCATCCCCGACTTCTGGAAGCAGTCCTTCCCTGAGGGCTTCAC
ATGGGAGAGAGTCACCACATACGAAGACGGGGGCGTGCTGACCGCTACCCAGGACACCAGCCTCCAGGAC
GGCTGCCTCATCTACAACGTCAAGATCAGAGGGGTGAACTTCCCATCCAACGGCCCTGTGATGCAGAAGA
AAACACTCGGCTGGGAGGCCCACACCGAGATGCTGTACCCCGCTGACGGCGGCCTGGAAGGCAGAACCGC
GCTGGCCCTGAAGCTCGTGGGCGGGGGCCACCTGATCTGCAACTTCAAGACCACATACAGATCCAAGAAA
CCCGCTAAGAACCTCAAGATGCCCGGCGTCTACTATGTGGACTACAGACTGGAAAGAATCAAGGAGGCCG
ACAAAGAGACCTACGTCGAGCAGCACGAGGTGGCTGTGGCCAGATACTGCGACCTCCCTAGCAAACTGGG
GCACAAGCTTAATTAATCTAGACCGCGGCGCGCCCGATAATCAACCTCTGGATTACAAAATTTGTGAAAG
ATTGACTGGTATTCTTAACTATGTTGCTCCTTTTACGCTATGTGGATACGCTGCTTTAATGCCTTTGTAT
CATGCTATTGCTTCCCGTATGGCTTTCATTTTCTCCTCCTTGTATAAATCCTGGTTGCTGTCTCTTTATG
AGGAGTTGTGGCCCGTTGTCAGGCAACGTGGCGTGGTGTGCACTGTGTTTGCTGACGCAACCCCCACTGG
TTGGGGCATTGCCACCACCTGTCAGCTCCTTTCCGGGACTTTCGCTTTCCCCCTCCCTATTGCCACGGCG
GAACTCATCGCCGCCTGCCTTGCCCGCTGCTGGACAGGGGCTCGGCTGTTGGGCACTGACAATTCCGTGG
TGTTGTCGGGGAAATCATCGTCCTTTCCTTGGCTGCTCGCCTGTGTTGCCACCTGGATTCTGCGCGGGAC
GTCCTTCTGCTACGTCCCTTCGGCCCTCAATCCAGCGGACCTTCCTTCCCGCGGCCTGCTGCCGGCTCTG
CGGCCTCTTCCGCGTCTTCGCCTTCGCCCTCAGACGAGTCGGATCTCCCTTTGGGCCGCCTCCCCGCATC
GATACCGTCGACCTCGATCGAGACCTAGAAAAACATGGAGCAATCACAAGTAGCAATACAGCAGCTACCA
ATGCTGATTGTGCCTGGCTAGAAGCACAAGAGGAGGAGGAGGTGGGTTTTCCAGTCACACCTCAGGTACC
TTTAAGACCAATGACTTACAAGGCAGCTGTAGATCTTAGCCACTTTTTAAAAGAAAAGGGGGGACTGGAA
GGGCTAATTCACTCCCAACGAAGACAAGATATCCTTGATCTGTGGATCTACCACACACAAGGCTACTTCC
CTGATTGGCAGAACTACACACCAGGGCCAGGGATCAGATATCCACTGACCTTTGGATGGTGCTACAAGCT
AGTACCAGTTGAGCAAGAGAAGGTAGAAGAAGCCAATGAAGGAGAGAACACCCGCTTGTTACACCCTGTG
AGCCTGCATGGGATGGATGACCCGGAGAGAGAAGTATTAGAGTGGAGGTTTGACAGCCGCCTAGCATTTC
ATCACATGGCCCGAGAGCTGCATCCGGACTGTACTGGGTCTCTCTGGTTAGACCAGATCTGAGCCTGGGA
GCTCTCTGGCTAACTAGGGAACCCACTGCTTAAGCCTCAATAAAGCTTGCCTTGAGTGCTTCAAGTAGTG
TGTGCCCGTCTGTTGTGTGACTCTGGTAACTAGAGATCCCTCAGACCCTTTTAGTCAGTGTGGAAAATCT
CTAGCAGCATGTGAGCAAAAGGCCAGCAAAAGGCCAGGAACCGTAAAAAGGCCGCGTTGCTGGCGTTTTT
CCATAGGCTCCGCCCCCCTGACGAGCATCACAAAAATCGACGCTCAAGTCAGAGGTGGCGAAACCCGACA
GGACTATAAAGATACCAGGCGTTTCCCCCTGGAAGCTCCCTCGTGCGCTCTCCTGTTCCGACCCTGCCGC
TTACCGGATACCTGTCCGCCTTTCTCCCTTCGGGAAGCGTGGCGCTTTCTCATAGCTCACGCTGTAGGTA
TCTCAGTTCGGTGTAGGTCGTTCGCTCCAAGCTGGGCTGTGTGCACGAACCCCCCGTTCAGCCCGACCGC
TGCGCCTTATCCGGTAACTATCGTCTTGAGTCCAACCCGGTAAGACACGACTTATCGCCACTGGCAGCAG
CCACTGGTAACAGGATTAGCAGAGCGAGGTATGTAGGCGGTGCTACAGAGTTCTTGAAGTGGTGGCCTAA
CTACGGCTACACTAGAAGAACAGTATTTGGTATCTGCGCTCTGCTGAAGCCAGTTACCTTCGGAAAAAGA
GTTGGTAGCTCTTGATCCGGCAAACAAACCACCGCTGGTAGCGGTGGTTTTTTTGTTTGCAAGCAGCAGA
TTACGCGCAGAAAAAAAGGATCTCAAGAAGATCCTTTGATCTTTTCTACGGGGTCTGACGCTCAGTGGAA
CGAAAACTCACGTTAAGGGATTTTGGTCATGAGATTATCAAAAAGGATCTTCACCTAGATCCTTTTAAAT
TAAAAATGAAGTTTTAAATCAATCTAAAGTATATATGAGTAAACTTGGTCTGACAGTTACCAATGCTTAA
TCAGTGAGGCACCTATCTCAGCGATCTGTCTATTTCGTTCATCCATAGTTGCCTGACTCCCCGTCGTGTA
GATAACTACGATACGGGAGGGCTTACCATCTGGCCCCAGTGCTGCAATGATACCGCGAGACCCACGCTCA
CCGGCTCCAGATTTATCAGCAATAAACCAGCCAGCCGGAAGGGCCGAGCGCAGAAGTGGTCCTGCAACTT
TATCCGCCTCCATCCAGTCTATTAATTGTTGCCGGGAAGCTAGAGTAAGTAGTTCGCCAGTTAATAGTTT
GCGCAACGTTGTTGCCATTGCTACAGGCATCGTGGTGTCACGCTCGTCGTTTGGTATGGCTTCATTCAGC
TCCGGTTCCCAACGATCAAGGCGAGTTACATGATCCCCCATGTTGTGCAAAAAAGCGGTTAGCTCCTTCG
GTCCTCCGATCGTTGTCAGAAGTAAGTTGGCCGCAGTGTTATCACTCATGGTTATGGCAGCACTGCATAA
TTCTCTTACTGTCATGCCATCCGTAAGATGCTTTTCTGTGACTGGTGAGTACTCAACCAAGTCATTCTGA
GAATAGTGTATGCGGCGACCGAGTTGCTCTTGCCCGGCGTCAATACGGGATAATACCGCGCCACATAGCA
GAACTTTAAAAGTGCTCATCATTGGAAAACGTTCTTCGGGGCGAAAACTCTCAAGGATCTTACCGCTGTT
GAGATCCAGTTCGATGTAACCCACTCGTGCACCCAACTGATCTTCAGCATCTTTTACTTTCACCAGCGTT
TCTGGGTGAGCAAAAACAGGAAGGCAAAATGCCGCAAAAAAGGGAATAAGGGCGACACGGAAATGTTGAA
TACTCATACTCTTCCTTTTTCAATATTATTGAAGCATTTATCAGGGTTATTGTCTCATGAGCGGATACAT
ATTTGAATGTATTTAGAAAAATAAACAAATAGGGGTTCCGCGCACATTTCCCCGAAAAGTGCCACCTGAC
G
